>Addgene plasmid #53648 | MAT2AA-c001 | depositor partial sequence | sequence record 83775 | insert sequence
ATGCACCATCATCATCATCATTCTTCTGGTGTAGATCTGGGTACCGAGAACCTGTACTTCCAATCCATGA
ACGGACAGCTCAACGGCTTCCATGAGGCGTTCATCGAGGAGGGC
[1137 nt withheld, positions 115-1251]
TGACAGTAAAGGTGGATA
