>Addgene plasmid #53648 | MAT2AA-c001 | addgene partial sequence | sequence record 86699 | T7 5'-TAATACGACTCACTATAGGG-3'
ATTTTGTTTAACTTTAAGAAGGAGATATACATATGCACCATCATCATCATCATTCTTCTGGTGTAGATCT
GGGTACCGAGAACCTGTACTTCCAATCCATGAACGGACAGCTCAACGGCTTCCATGAGGCGTTCATCGAG
GAGGGC
[952 nt withheld, positions 147-1098]
