[The description below was written by a language model from this plasmid's Addgene catalogue record.]
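Description:
MAT2AA-c001 is a bacterial expression plasmid built on pNIC28-Bsa4, a pET28-derived vector designed for ligation-independent cloning. It is a high-copy plasmid selected with kanamycin. It is propagated in a standard cloning strain, and a DE3 lysogen that supplies T7 RNA polymerase is recommended for protein production. In the parental vector, a SacB stuffer fragment occupies the cloning site. BsaI cleavage followed by T4 polymerase treatment generates the single-stranded overhangs used for LIC, and the insert replaces the stuffer. SacB normally serves as a counter-selectable marker against uncut or non-recombinant vector.

The insert is listed as MAT2AA, with a protein database identifier as its alternative name. The record does not state the source species or the exact residue boundaries. It notes that the construct was designed for structure determination and may not encode the full open reading frame, as is common for constructs trimmed to a crystallisable domain. Expression is driven by a T7 promoter under lac operator control, so transcription is inducible and depends on T7 polymerase from the host. The T7 and T7-terminator sequencing primers are consistent with a standard pET-style cassette.

The protein is made with an N-terminal hexahistidine tag followed by a TEV protease recognition site, which allows immobilised metal affinity purification and later removal of the tag. The depositor comments link the construct to a deposited crystal structure, so its main use is recombinant production of the protein in E. coli for structural and biochemical studies. No annotated feature table was provided, so element positions and the overall plasmid size are not available here.
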