Addgene plasmid #53648: MAT2AA-c001
Purpose: bacterial expression plasmid
Depositing lab: Nicola Burgess-Brown. Depositing organization: University of Oxford.
Backbone
  Vector backbone: pNIC28-Bsa4
  Backbone manufacturer: SGC
  Vector type: Bacterial Expression
Growth in bacteria
  Bacterial resistance: Kanamycin, 50 μg/mL
  Growth temperature: 37°C
  Growth strain: Mach1
  Growth instructions: BL21(DE3)-R3 is recommended for expression
  Copy number: High Copy
Gene/Insert
  Gene/Insert name: MAT2AA (alt name: gi|5174529)
  Mutation: Bacterial expression for structure determination; may not be full ORF, see comments
  Tag / fusion protein: His6-TEV (N terminal on insert)
  Cloning method: Ligation Independent Cloning
  Sequencing primers: 5′ T7; 3′ T7-term
Terms and licenses: Academic/Nonprofit Terms; Industry Terms: Not Available to Industry
Depositor comments: T7/lac regulated, N-terminal His-tag, TEV, LIC cloning using BsaI cleavage/T4 polymerase, SacB stuffer fragment, pET28 backbone. http://www.thesgc.org/structures/2P02/
How to cite: MAT2AA-c001 was a gift from Nicola Burgess-Brown (Addgene plasmid # 53648 ; http://n2t.net/addgene:53648 ; RRID:Addgene_53648)
